Addgene plasmid #55496: mTFP1-Lysosomes-M-20
Purpose: Localization: Lysosome Membrane, Excitation: 462, Emission: 492
Depositing lab: Michael Davidson. Depositing organization: Florida State University, Tallahassee.
Backbone
  Vector backbone: mTFP1
  Backbone size w/o insert (bp): 4750
  Vector type: Mammalian Expression
  Selectable markers: Neomycin (select with G418)
Growth in bacteria
  Bacterial resistance: Kanamycin, 50 μg/mL
  Growth temperature: 37°C
  Growth strain: DH5alpha
  Copy number: High Copy
Gene/Insert
  Gene/Insert name: LAMP1-M (alt name: NM_012857.2)
  Species: R. norvegicus (rat)
  Mutation: R8 silent mutation; CGT
  Promoter: CMV
  Tag / fusion protein: mTFP1 (C terminal on backbone)
  Cloning method: Unknown
  Sequencing primers: 5′ CMV-F; 3′ SV40pA-R
Terms and licenses: Academic/Nonprofit Terms; Industry Terms: Not Available to Industry
Depositor comments: This version of LAMP1 contains R8 silent mutation; CGT. Excitation = 462; Emission = 492
How to cite: mTFP1-Lysosomes-M-20 was a gift from Michael Davidson (Addgene plasmid # 55496 ; http://n2t.net/addgene:55496 ; RRID:Addgene_55496)
