[The description below was written by a language model from this plasmid's Addgene catalogue record.]
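Description:
mTFP1-Lysosomes-M-20 is a mammalian expression plasmid that marks the lysosomal membrane with a teal fluorescent protein. It is built on an mTFP1 backbone of about 4.75 kb (excluding the insert), propagated at high copy in E. coli under kanamycin selection. It also carries a neomycin resistance marker, so transfected mammalian cells can be selected with G418, for example to derive stable lines. The record provides no feature table, so the origin of replication and other backbone elements are not itemised. The listed 3′ sequencing primer implies an SV40 polyadenylation signal downstream of the expression cassette.

The insert is rat (R. norvegicus) LAMP1, lysosome-associated membrane protein 1, expressed from the CMV promoter for strong constitutive transcription in mammalian cells. mTFP1 is supplied by the backbone and fused to the C terminus of LAMP1. LAMP1 is a transmembrane glycoprotein that is abundant in the lysosomal membrane, so the fusion carries the fluorophore to lysosomes and outlines them. The "M" version of the insert differs from the reference coding sequence by a silent change at arginine 8 (codon CGT), which leaves the protein sequence unaltered. The meaning of the "20" in the name is not stated in the record, nor is the cloning method.

The reported spectral properties are excitation at 462 nm and emission at 492 nm, placing the signal in the cyan-teal range. The construct serves as a lysosome localisation marker for fluorescence microscopy.
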