>Addgene plasmid #55496 | mTFP1-Lysosomes-M-20 | depositor partial sequence | sequence record 85902 | insert sequence
ACGGTCAGATCCGCTAGCGCTACCGGACTCAGATCTCGAGCGCCACCATGGCGGCCCCGGGCGCCCGGCG
TCCGCTGCTCCTGTTGCTGCTGGCAGGCCTTGCACACAGCGCCCCAGCACTGTTCGAGGTGAAAGACAAC
AACGGCACAGCGTGTATAATGGCCAGCTTCTCTGCCTCCTTTCTGACCACCTATGAGGCTGGACATGTTT
CTAAGGTCTCGAATATGACCCTGCCAGCCTCTGCAGAAGTCCTGAAGAATAGCAGCTCTTGTGGTGAAAA
GAATGCTTCTGAGCCCACCCTCGCAATCACCTTTGGAGAAGGATATTTACTGAAACTCACCTTCACAAAA
AACACAACACGTTACAGTGTCCAGCACATGTATTTCACATATAACCTGTCAGACACACAATTCTTTCCCA
ATGCCAGCTCCAAAGGGCCCGACACTGTGGATTCCACAACTGACATCAAGGCAGACATCAACAAAACATA
CCGATGTGTCAGCGACATCAGGGTCTACATGAAGAATGTGACCATTGTGCTCTGGGACGCTACTATCCAG
GCCTACCTGCCGAGTAGCAACTTCAGCAAGGAAGAGACACGCTGCCCACAGGATCAACCTTCCCCAACTA
CTGGGCCACCCAGCCCCTCACCACCACTTGTGCCCACAAACCCCAGTGTGTCCAAGTACAATGTGACTGG
TGACAATGGAACCTGCCTGCTGGCCTCTATGGCACTGCAACTCAACATCACCTACATGAAGAAGGACAAC
ACGACTGTGACCAGAGCATTCAACATCAACCCAAGTGACAAATATAGTGGGACTTGCGGTGCCCAGTTGG
TGACCCTGAAGGTGGGGAACAAGAGCAGAGTCCTGGAGCTGCAGTTTGGGATGAATGCCACTTCTAGCCT
GTTTTTCCTGCAAGGAGTTCAGTTGAACATGACTCTTCCTGATGCCATAGAGCCCACGTTCAGCACCTCC
AACTATTCCCTGAAAGCTCTTCAGGCCAGTGTCGGCAACTCATACAAGTGCAACAGTGAGGAGCACATCT
TTGTCAGCAAGGCGCTCGCCCTCAATGTCTTCAGCGTGCAAGTCCAGGCTTTCAGGGTAGAAAGTGACAG
GTTTGGGTCTGTGGAAGAGTGTGTACAGGACGGTAACAACATGCTGATCCCCATTGCTGTGGGCGGGGCC
CTGGCAGGGCTGGTCCTCATCGTCCTCATCGCCTACCTCATCGGCAGGAAGAGGAGTCACGCGGGCTATC
AGACCATCTCGGAATTCGGCTCCACCGGCTCCACCGGCTCCACCGGCGCGGATCCACCGGTCGCCACCAT
GGTGAGCAAGGGCGAGGAGACCACAATGGGCGTAATCAAGCCCGACATGAAGATCAAGCTGAAGATGGAG
GGCAACGTGAATGGCCACGCCTTCGTGATCGAGGGCGAGGGCGAGGGCAAGCCCTACGACGGCACCAACA
CCATCAACCTGGAGGTGAAGGAGGGAGCCCCCCTGCCCTTCTCCTACGACATTCTGACCACCGCGTTCGC
CTACGGCAACAGGGCCTTCACCAAGTACCCCGACGACATCCCCAACTACTTCAAGCAGTCCTTCCCCGAG
GGCTACTCTTGGGAGCGCACCATGACCTTCGAGGACAAGGGCATCGTGAAGGTGAAGTCCGACATCTCCA
TGGAGGAGGACTCCTTCATCTACGAGATACACCTCAAGGGCGAGAACTTCCCCCCCAACGGCCCCGTGAT
GCAGAAGAAGACCACCGGCTGGGACGCCTCCACCGAGAGGATGTACGTGCGCGACGGCGTGCTGAAGGGC
GACGTCAAGCACAAGCTGCTGCTGGAGGGCGGCGGCCACCACCGCGTTGACTTCAAGACCATCTACAGGG
CCAAGAAGGCGGTGAAGCTGCCCGACTATCACTTTGTGGACCACCGCATCGAGATCCTGAACCACGACAA
GGACTACAACAAGGTGACCGTTTACGAGAGCGCCGTGGCCCGCAACTCCACCGACGGCATGGACGAGCTG
TACAAGTAAGCGGCCGCGACTCTAGATCATAATCAGCCATACCACAT
