>Addgene plasmid #55496 | mTFP1-Lysosomes-M-20 | addgene partial sequence | sequence record 116824 | C-ter-GFP 5'-CTCCTCGCCCTTGCTCAC-3'
CCGGTGGAGCCGGTGGAGCCGAATTCCGAGATGGTCTGATAGCCCGCGTGACTCCTCTTCCTGCCGATGA
GGTAGGCGATGAGGACGATGAGGACCAGCCCTGCCAGGGCCCCGCCCACAGCAATGGGGATCAGCATGTT
GTTACCGTCCTGTACACACTCTTCCACAGACCCAAACCTGTCACTTTCTACCCTGAAAGCCTGGACTTGC
ACGCTGAAGACATTGAGGGCGAGCGCCTTGCTGACAAAGATGTGCTCCTCACTGTTGCACTTGTATGAGT
TGCCGACACTGGCCTGAAGAGCTTTCAGGGAATAGTTGGAGGTGCTGAACGTGGGCTCTATGGCATCAGG
AAGAGTCATGTTCAACTGAACTCCTTGCAGGAAAAACAGGCTAGAAGTGGCATTCATCCCAAACTGCAGC
TCCAGGACTCTGCTCTTGTTCCCCACCTTCAGGGTCACCAACTGGGCACCGCAAGTCCCACTATATTTGT
CACTTGGGTTGATGTTGAATGCTCTGGTCACAGTCGTGTTGTCCTTCTTCATGTAGGTGATGTTGAGTTG
CAGTGCCATAGAGGCCAGCAGGCAGGTTCCATTGTCACCAGTCACATTGTACTTGGACACACTGGGGTTT
GTGGGCACAAGTGGTGGTGAGGGGCTGGGTGGCCCAGTAGTTGGGGAAGGTT
